>Addgene plasmid #240580 | pHREP-KD-2-shCtrl | addgene full sequence | sequence record 484503 | Addgene NGS Result
GGATCCCTATACAGTTGAAGTCGGAAGTTTACATACACTTAAGTTGGAGTCATTAAAACTCGTTTTTCAA
CTACTCCACAAATTTCTTGTTAACAAACAATAGTTTTGGCAAGTCAGTTAGGACATCTACTTTGTGCATG
ACACAAGTCATTTTTCCAACAATTGTTTACAGACAGATTATTTCACTTATAATTCACTGTATCACAATTC
CAGTGGGTCAGAAGTTTACATACACTAAGTTCGACTCCTCTGCAGAATGCGGCGATGTTTCGGTAAGGGG
TCCGCTATCTAGACGAGTTTACTCCCTATCAGTGATAGAGAACGTATGTCGAGTTTACTCCCTATCAGTG
ATAGAGAACGATGTCGAGTTTACTCCCTATCAGTGATAGAGAACGTATGTCGAGTTTACTCCCTATCAGT
GATAGAGAACGTATGTCGAGTTTACTCCCTATCAGTGATAGAGAACGTATGTCGAGTTTATCCCTATCAG
TGATAGAGAACGTATGTCGAGTTTACTCCCTATCAGTGATAGAGAACGTATGTCGATTAGGCGTGTACGG
TGGGCGCCTATAAAAGCAGAGCTCGTTTAGTGAACCGTCAGATCGCCTGGAGCCAATTCCAACTCTTTTG
CCTTATACCTACTTTCCGTACCACTTCCTACCCTCGAAAGGCCTCTGATGACCGAGTACAAGCCCACGGT
GCGCCTCGCCACCCGCGACGACGTCCCCAGGGCTGTACGCACCCTCGCCGCCGCGTTCGCCGACTACCCC
GCCACGCGCCACACCGTCGATCCGGACCGCCACATCGAGCGGGTCACCGAGCTGCAAGAACTCTTCCTCA
CGCGCGTCGGGCTCGACATCGGCAAGGTGTGGGTCGCGGACGACGGCGCCGCGGTGGCGGTCTGGACCAC
GCCGGAGAGCGTCGAAGCGGGGGCGGTGTTCGCCGAGATCGGCCCGCGCATGGCCGAGTTGAGCGGTTCC
CGGCTGGCCGCGCAGCAACAGATGGAAGGCCTCCTGGCGCCGCACCGGCCCAAGGAGCCCGCGTGGTTCC
TGGCCACCGTCGGCGTTTCGCCCGACCACCAGGGCAAGGGTCTGGGCAGCGCCGTCGTGCTCCCCGGAGT
GGAGGCGGCCGAGCGCGCCGGGGTGCCCGCCTTCCTGGAGACCTCCGCGCCCCGCAACCTCCCCTTCTAC
GAGCGGCTCGGCTTCACCGTCACCGCCGACGTCGAGGTGCCCGAAGGACCGCGCACCTGGTGCATGACCC
GCAAGCCCGGTGCCTGATTCGAAGGCCTGTCGTGAAGCTTGGGGATCAATTCTCTAGAGCTCGCTGATCA
GCCTCGAGCTAGCGCTACCGGACTCAGATCTCGAGCTCAAGCTTCGAATTCTGCAGTCGACGGTACCGAT
CCAAGAAGGTATATTGCTGTTGACAGTGAGCGTCGGCCGCGATTAGGCTGTTATTAGTGAAGCCACAGAT
GTAATAACAGCCTAATCGCGGCCGCTGCCTACTGCCTCGGACTTCAAGGGCTACGATCGTACGGGATCCA
GTCAGGCCAAGCTTCCATCGATAGACATGATAAGATACATTGATGAGTTTGGACAAACCACAACAAGAAT
GCAGTGAAAAAAATGCTTTATTTGTGAAATTTGTGATGCTATTGCTTTATTTGTAACCATTATAAGCTGC
AATAAACAAGTTAACAACAACAATTGCATTCATTTTATGTTTCAGGTTCAGGGGGAGATGTGGGAGGTTT
TTTAAAGCAAGTAAAACCTCTACAAATGTGGTACCTAGGCGAGACCCTGTCTCACAAAATAAAGTAAGCC
CGGACTGAGTGCGGAAAGGCGGGCCTGGCGGGTCTGGTCTCCCCATGCGGGCCACCAGAGGCCCTGCAGC
CTTCAGTCGCTTGAAGGGGTAATGGCGCTTCCACTCACAAACATGGCGGACAGAGCGTGTGAACGAGATG
AACAGCCCCTCAAAAATATGGCCGCCGAGGCTGGACGGCCGTGCCCCAGCAGCACCGCCTCCGCGCCCCA
CGTGATCTCTCGCCGGGCACAGCGCTGACCGCGGAGGTCCAACCGGAAGAATGTCCGGATTGGACATTCG
GAAGAGGGCCCGCCTTCCCTGGGGAATCTCTGCGCACGCGCAGAACGCTTCGACCAATGAAAACACAGGA
AGCCGTCCGCGCAACCGCGTTGCGTCACTTCTGCCGCCCCTGTTTCAAGGTATATAGCCGTAGACGGAAC
TTCGCCTTTCTCTCGGCCTTAGCGCCATTTTTTTGGGTGAGTGTTTTTTGGTTCCTGCGTTGGGATTCCG
TGTACAATCCATAGACATCTGACCTCGGCACTTAGCATCATCACAGCAAACTAACTGTAGCCTTTCTCTC
TTTCCCTGTAGAAACCTCTGCACCTGAGGCCACATGTCCAGACTGGACAAGAGCAAAATCATAAACAGCG
CTCTGGAATTACTCAATGGAGTCGGTATCGAAGGCCTGACGACAAGGAAACTCGCTCAAAAGCTGGGAGT
TGAGCAGCCTACCCTGTACTGGCACGTGAAGAACAAGCGGGCCCTGCTCGATGCCCTGCCAATCGAGATG
CTGGACAGGCATCATACCCACAGCTGCCCCCTGGAAGGCGAGTCATGGCAAGACTTTCTGCGGAACAACG
CCAAGTCATACCGCTGTGCTCTCCTCTCACATCGCGACGGGGCTAAAGTGCATCTCGGCACCCGCCCAAC
AGAGAAACAGTACGAAACCCTGGAAAATCAGCTCGCGTTCCTGTGTCAGCAAGGCTTCTCCCTGGAGAAC
GCACTGTACGCTCTGTCCGCCGTGGGCCACTTTACACTGGGCTGCGTATTGGAGGAACAGGAGCATCAAG
TAGCAAAAGAGGAAAGAGAGACACCTACCACCGATTCTATGCCCCCACTTCTGAAGCAAGCAATTGAGCT
GTTCGACCGGCAGGGAGCCGAACCTGCCTTCCTTTTCGGCCTGGAACTAATCATATGTGGCCTGGAGAAA
CAGCTAAAGTGCGAAAGCGGCGGGCCGACCGACGCCCTTGACGATTTTGACTTAGACATGCTCCCAGCCG
ATGCCCTTGACGACTTTGACCTTGATATGCTGCCTGCTGACGCTCTTGACGATTTTGACCTTGACATGCT
CCCCGGGTCCGGCGCTACTAACTTCAGCCTGCTGAAGCAGGCTGGTGACGTCGAGGAGAATCCTGGTCCC
ATGATTGAACAAGATGGATTGCACGCAGGTTCTCCGGCCGCTTGGGTGGAGAGGCTATTCGGCTATGACT
GGGCACAACAGACAATCGGCTGCTCTGATGCCGCCGTGTTCCGGCTGTCAGCGCAGGGGCGCCCGGTTCT
TTTTGTCAAGACCGACCTGTCCGGTGCCCTGAATGAACTGCAGGACGAGGCAGCGCGGCTATCGTGGCTG
GCCACGACGGGCGTTCCTTGCGCAGCTGTGCTCGACGTTGTCACTGAAGCGGGAAGGGACTGGCTGCTAT
TGGGCGAAGTGCCGGGGCAGGATCTCCTGTCATCTCACCTTGCTCCTGCCGAGAAAGTATCCATCATGGC
TGATGCAATGCGGCGGCTGCATACGCTTGATCCGGCTACCTGCCCATTCGACCACCAAGCGAAACATCGC
ATCGAGCGAGCACGTACTCGGATGGAAGCCGGTCTTGTCGATCAGGATGATCTGGACGAAGAGCATCAGG
GGCTCGCGCCAGCCGAACTGTTCGCCAGGCTCAAGGCGCGCATGCCCGACGGCGAGGATCTCGTCGTGAC
CCATGGCGATGCCTGCTTGCCGAATATCATGGTGGAAAATGGCCGCTTTTCTGGATTCATCGACTGTGGC
CGGCTGGGTGTGGCGGACCGCTATCAGGACATAGCGTTGGCTACCCGTGATATTGCTGAAGAGCTTGGCG
GCGAATGGGCTGACCGCTTCCTCGTGCTTTACGGTATCGCCGCTCCCGATTCGCAGCGCATCGCCTTCTA
TCGCCTTCTTGACGAGTTCTTCTGATTCGAAGGCCTGTCGTGAAGCTTGGGGATCAATTCTCTAGAGCTC
GCTGATCAGCCTCGACTGTGCCTTCTAGTTGCCAGCCATCTGTTGTTTGCCCCTCCCCCGTGCCTTCCTT
GACCCTGGAAGGTGCCACTCCCACTGTCCTTTCCTAATAAAATGAGGAAATTGCATCGCATTGTCTGAGT
AGGTGTCATTCTATTCTGGGGGGTGGGGTGGGGCAGGACAGCAAGGGGGAGGATTGGGAAGACAATAGCA
GGCATGCTGGGGATGCGGTGGGCTCTATGGCTTCTGAGGCGGAAAGAACCAGCTGGGCCTACTAGCTACT
CGGGACCCCTTACCGAAACATCGCCGCATTCTGCAGAGGAGTCGAGTGTATGTAAACTTCTGACCCACTG
GGAATGTGATGAAAGAAATAAAAGCTGAAATGAATCATTCTCTCTACTATTATTCTGATATTTCACATTC
TTAAAATAAAGTGGTGATCCTAACTGACCTAAGACAGGGAATTTTTACTAGGATTAAATGTCAGGAATTG
TGAAAAAGTGAGTTTAAATGTATTTGGCTAAGGTGTATGTAAACTTCCGACTTCAACTGTATAGGGATCC
GCTTCCTCGCTCACTGACTCGCTGCGCTCGGTCGTTCGGCTGCGGCGAGCGGTATCAGCTCACTCAAAGG
CGGTAATACGGTTATCCACAGAATCAGGGGATAACGCAGGAAAGAACATGTGAGCAAAAGGCCAGCAAAA
GGCCAGGAACCGTAAAAAGGCCGCGTTGCTGGCGTTTTTCCATAGGCTCCGCCCCCCTGACGAGCATCAC
AAAAATCGACGCTCAAGTCAGAGGTGGCGAAACCCGACAGGACTATAAAGATACCAGGCGTTTCCCCCTG
GAAGCTCCCTCGTGCGCTCTCCTGTTCCGACCCTGCCGCTTACCGGATACCTGTCCGCCTTTCTCCCTTC
GGGAAGCGTGGCGCTTTCTCATAGCTCACGCTGTAGGTATCTCAGTTCGGTGTAGGTCGTTCGCTCCAAG
CTGGGCTGTGTGCACGAACCCCCCGTTCAGCCCGACCGCTGCGCCTTATCCGGTAACTATCGTCTTGAGT
CCAACCCGGTAAGACACGACTTATCGCCACTGGCAGCAGCCACTGGTAACAGGATTAGCAGAGCGAGGTA
TGTAGGCGGTGCTACAGAGTTCTTGAAGTGGTGGCCTAACTACGGCTACACTAGAAGAACAGTATTTGGT
ATCTGCGCTCTGCTGAAGCCAGTTACCTTCGGAAAAAGAGTTGGTAGCTCTTGATCCGGCAAACAAACCA
CCGCTGGTAGCGGTGGTTTTTTTGTTTGCAAGCAGCAGATTACGCGCAGAAAAAAAGGATCTCAAGAAGA
TCCTTTGATCTTTTCTACGGGGTCTGACGCTCAGTGGAACGAAAACTCACGTTAAGGGATTTTGGTCATG
AGATTATCAAAAAGGATCTTCACCTAGATCCTTTTAAATTAAAAATGAAGTTTTAAATCAATCTAAAGTA
TATATGAGTAAACTTGGTCTGACAGTTACCAATGCTTAATCAGTGAGGCACCTATCTCAGCGATCTGTCT
ATTTCGTTCATCCATAGTTGCCTGACTCCCCGTCGTGTAGATAACTACGATACGGGAGGGCTTACCATCT
GGCCCCAGTGCTGCAATGATACCGCGAGACCCACGCTCACCGGCTCCAGATTTATCAGCAATAAACCAGC
CAGCCGGAAGGGCCGAGCGCAGAAGTGGTCCTGCAACTTTATCCGCCTCCATCCAGTCTATTAATTGTTG
CCGGGAAGCTAGAGTAAGTAGTTCGCCAGTTAATAGTTTGCGCAACGTTGTTGCCATTGCTACAGGCATC
GTGGTGTCACGCTCGTCGTTTGGTATGGCTTCATTCAGCTCCGGTTCCCAACGATCAAGGCGAGTTACAT
GATCCCCCATGTTGTGCAAAAAAGCGGTTAGCTCCTTCGGTCCTCCGATCGTTGTCAGAAGTAAGTTGGC
CGCAGTGTTATCACTCATGGTTATGGCAGCACTGCATAATTCTCTTACTGTCATGCCATCCGTAAGATGC
TTTTCTGTGACTGGTGAGTACTCAACCAAGTCATTCTGAGAATAGTGTATGCGGCGACCGAGTTGCTCTT
GCCCGGCGTCAATACGGGATAATACCGCGCCACATAGCAGAACTTTAAAAGTGCTCATCATTGGAAAACG
TTCTTCGGGGCGAAAACTCTCAAGGATCTTACCGCTGTTGAGATCCAGTTCGATGTAACCCACTCGTGCA
CCCAACTGATCTTCAGCATCTTTTACTTTCACCAGCGTTTCTGGGTGAGCAAAAACAGGAAGGCAAAATG
CCGCAAAAAAGGGAATAAGGGCGACACGGAAATGTTGAATACTCATACTCTTCCTTTTTCAATATTATTG
AAGCATTTATCAGGGTTATTGTCTCATGAGCGGATACATATTTGAATGTATTTAGAAAAATAAACAAATA
GGGGTTCCGCGCACATTTCCCCGAAAAGTGCCACCTGATGCGGTGTGAAATACCGCACAGATGCGTAAGG
AGAAAATACCGCATCAGGAAATTGTAAGCGTTAATATTTTGTTAAAATT
Features (pLannotate 1.2.2; 18 found; start..end, strand, type, name):
    295..607     +  promoter       tight TRE promoter: Tet-responsive promoter PTight, consisting of seven tet operator sequences followed by the minimal CMV promoter
    678..1277    +  CDS            PuroR (fragment): puromycin N-acetyltransferase; pac from Streptomyces; confers resistance to puromycin
   1338..1398    +  misc_feature   MCS (fragment): multiple cloning site
   1403..1429    +  ncRNA          5' miR-30a (fragment): sequence upstream of the 71-nt precursor of the human miR-30a microRNA (Zeng et al., 2002) miRNA
   1499..1520    +  ncRNA          3' miR-30a (fragment): sequence downstream of the 71-nt precursor of the human miR-30a microRNA (Zeng et al., 2002) miRNA
   1564..1614    +  CDS            VP1_SV40 (fragment): Experimental evidence at protein level: Swiss-Prot protein existence level 1. Forms an icosahedral capsid with a T=7 symmetry and a 40 nm diameter. The capsid is composed of 72 pentamers linked to each other by disulfide bonds and associated with VP2 or VP3 proteins. Binds to N- glycolylneuraminic analog of the ganglioside GM1 on the cell surface to provide virion attachment to target cell (PubMed:18353982). Once attached, the virion is internalized by caveolin-mediated endocytosis and traffics to the endoplasmic reticulum. Inside the endoplasmic reticulum, the protein folding machinery isomer
   1611..1692    -  polyA_signal   SV40 poly(A) signal: SV40 polyadenylation signal
   1715..1783    -  CDS            large T antigen (fragment): large T antigen from SV40 (simian virus 40)
   2414..3111    +  CDS            rtTA3 (fragment): reverse tetracycline transactivator 3 activates expression from Tet-responsive promoters in the presence of doxycycline
   3041..3151    +  CDS            VP48: 3 tandem repeats of the minimal activation domain of herpes simplex virus VP16 (Cheng et al., 2013)
   3221..4012    +  CDS            neo: KKA2_KLEPN - Also known as kan, nptII. Experimental evidence at protein level: Swiss-Prot protein existence level 1. Resistance to kanamycin, neomycin, paromomycin, ribostamycin, butirosin and gentamicin B. From Klebsiella pneumoniae.
   4076..4300    +  polyA_signal   bGH poly(A) signal: bovine growth hormone polyadenylation signal
   4304..4325    +  promoter       SV40 promoter (fragment): SV40 enhancer and early promoter
   4797..5385    -  rep_origin     ori: high-copy-number ColE1/pMB1/pBR322/pUC origin of replication
   5556..6416    -  CDS            AmpR: β-lactamase; bla; confers resistance to ampicillin, carbenicillin, and related antibiotics
   6417..6521    -  promoter       AmpR promoter: bla
   6548..6598    +  misc_feature   bom (fragment): basis of mobility region from pBR322
   6599..6629    -  rep_origin     M13 ori (fragment): M13 bacteriophage origin of replication; arrow indicates direction of (+) strand synthesis
