[The description below was written by a language model from this plasmid's Addgene catalogue record and pLannotate feature annotations shown in this document.]
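Description:
pHREP-KD-2-shCtrl is a mammalian expression plasmid built on the pHREP-KD-2 backbone and described as a Sleeping Beauty transposon vector for doxycycline-inducible expression of a non-targeting (scramble) control shRNA. The species is given as chicken. It is propagated in E. coli as a high-copy plasmid through a ColE1/pUC-type origin with ampicillin resistance (AmpR under its bla promoter). The automated feature table does not annotate the Sleeping Beauty inverted repeats, so their positions cannot be stated from this record, although the catalogue purpose implies that the cassettes are meant to be integrated into the genome by transposase.

The inducible unit starts with a tight TRE promoter (seven tet operators plus a minimal CMV promoter). This drives a puromycin N-acetyltransferase coding sequence, which is followed by a multiple cloning site remnant and short 5' and 3' miR-30a flanking fragments that bracket the shRNA. These short flanks match the "shortened mir30" design in the catalogue entry. Because the hairpin sits in the same transcript as PuroR, puromycin resistance is coupled to induced shRNA expression, which is the "co-selection" mentioned in the record. An SV40 polyadenylation region lies downstream.

A second cassette encodes the reverse tetracycline transactivator rtTA3, with its VP16-derived activation repeats, followed by a neomycin phosphotransferase gene and a bGH poly(A) signal. This supplies the doxycycline-responsive activator and G418 selection for stable integrants. The promoter driving this cassette and the element linking rtTA3 to neo are not annotated. The plasmid serves as the negative control for knockdown constructs in the same series, which was developed for a histone replacement system.
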