Addgene plasmid #240580: pHREP-KD-2-shCtrl
Purpose: Sleeping Beauty vector for inducible expression of a unspecific control shRNA using a shortened mir30 sequence. Allows co-selection with Puromycin.
Depositing lab: Lienhard Schmitz. Depositing organization: Justus Liebig-Universitaet Giessen. Publication: A novel approach towards a histone replacement system in Tetrapods. Pfisterer M, Pritz A, Parry A, Schmitz ML. PLoS One. 2026 Feb 10;21(2):e0342014. doi: 10.1371/journal.pone.0342014. eCollection 2026. PubMed 41666149.
Backbone
  Vector backbone: pHREP-KD-2
  Vector type: Mammalian Expression
  Selectable markers: Neomycin (select with G418), Puromycin
Growth in bacteria
  Bacterial resistance: Ampicillin, 100 μg/mL
  Growth temperature: 37°C
  Growth strain: NEB Stable
  Copy number: High Copy
Gene/Insert
  Gene/Insert name: Scramble shRNA
  gRNA/shRNA sequence: TCGGCCGCGATTAGGCTGTTAT
  Species: G. gallus (chicken)
Terms and licenses: Academic/Nonprofit Terms; Industry Terms: Not Available to Industry
How to cite: pHREP-KD-2-shCtrl was a gift from Lienhard Schmitz (Addgene plasmid # 240580 ; http://n2t.net/addgene:240580 ; RRID:Addgene_240580)
